>Addgene plasmid #109567 | p3E-EHD1b-dEH | addgene full sequence | sequence record 222042 | Addgene NGS Result
CATAGTGACTGCATATGTTGTGTTTTACAGTATTATGTAGTCTGTTTTTTATGCAAAATCTAATTTAATA
TATTGATATTTATATCATTTTACGTTTCTCGTTCAACTTTCTTGTACAAAGTGGCTTTCAGTTGGTCTAA
CAAAGATGGAAAAAAGAAAGACCCGGAGTTATTTCAAACGGTTTCGGACGGGCTAAAGAGACTGTACAGG
ACCAAACTTTTCCCCTTAGAGGACGCATACCGCTTTCACGACTTCCACTCTCCGGCTCTGGAAGATGCTG
ATTTCGATAACAAGCCCATGGTACTTTTGGTGGGCCAATACTCTACAGGGAAAACCACTTTTATTCGGCA
TCTCATGGAGCAGGATTTCCCTGGTATGCGCATAGGGCCCGAACCGACCACCGATTCATTCATAGCGGTT
ATGCACGGGGAACAAGAAGGTCTCATCCCCGGCAATGCTTTAGTGGTTGACCCCAAGAAACCCTTCAGAA
AACTCAACGCCTTTGGAAACGCCTTTCTGAACAGGTTCATATGTGCTCAGATGCCAAACCCAGTGCTGGA
CAGCATCAGCATCATAGACACTCCTGGAATTCTGTCCGGAGAGAAACAACGGATCAGCAGAGGTTATGAT
TTTGCTGCGGTGCTTGAATGGTTTGCCGAACGGGTGGACCGAATCATTCTTCTCTTTGACGCACACAAGT
TGGACATCTCGGATGAGTTCTCCGAGGTGATCCGAGCTCTGAAAAACCATGAGGACAAAATGCGGGTGGT
GCTTAATAAAGCTGATCAGATCGGGACCCAGCAGCTTATGAGGGTGTATGGCGCCCTCATGTGGTCACTT
GGGAAAATTGTCAACACTCCAGAGGTCATACGTGTGTATATTGGCTCTTTCTGGGCTCAGCCGCTCCTGG
TTGCAGATAACAGGAAATTGTTTGAGGCAGAGGAACAAGACCTTTTCCGTGACATCCAGGGACTTCCACG
TAATGCAGCACTGCGCAAACTGAATGACCTTATCAAACGGGCCCGTCTAGCCAAAGTTCAAGCATACATC
ATCAGCTCTTTGAAGAAAGAAATGCCAAATGTGTTTGGAAAAGAGAACAAGAAAAAGGAGCTCATTGCTA
ACCTGGGTGAAATCTATGCAAAGATTGAAAAAGAACATCAGATCTCCCCTGGTGATTTTCCTAAACTCAG
TAAAATGCAGGAAGTCCTCGCTGGACAGGACTTCACTAAGTTTCAAGGATTGAAGCCCAAGCTTTTGGAA
TCAGTGGAAGACATGCTGGCCAACGACATTGCCAAACTCATGACCCTCGTCCGGCAGGAGGAGGCCTCCA
TGCCAAGCCAGGCTGTCCAAGGTGGAGCCTTTGAAGGCACCATGAATGGCCCCTTCGGGCACGGCTACGG
AGAAGGTGCCGGTGAAGGCATTGATTAACAACTTTATTATACAAAGTTGGCATTATAAAAAAGCATTGCT
TATCAATTTGTTGCAACGAACAGGTCACTATCAGTCAAAATAAAATCATTATTTGGAGCTCCATGGTAGC
GTTAACGCGGCCGCGATATCCCCTATAGTGAGTCGTATTACATGGTCATAGCTGTTTCCTGGCAGCTCTG
GCCCGTGTCTCAAAATCTCTGATGTTACATTGCACAAGATAAAAATATATCATCATGAACAATAAAACTG
TCTGCTTACATAAACAGTAATACAAGGGGTGTTATGAGCCATATTCAACGGGAAACGTCGAGGCCGCGAT
TAAATTCCAACATGGATGCTGATTTATATGGGTATAAATGGGCTCGCGATAATGTCGGGCAATCAGGTGC
GACAATCTATCGCTTGTATGGGAAGCCCGATGCGCCAGAGTTGTTTCTGAAACATGGCAAAGGTAGCGTT
GCCAATGATGTTACAGATGAGATGGTCAGACTAAACTGGCTGACGGAATTTATGCCTCTTCCGACCATCA
AGCATTTTATCCGTACTCCTGATGATGCATGGTTACTCACCACTGCGATCCCCGGAAAAACAGCATTCCA
GGTATTAGAAGAATATCCTGATTCAGGTGAAAATATTGTTGATGCGCTGGCAGTGTTCCTGCGCCGGTTG
CATTCGATTCCTGTTTGTAATTGTCCTTTTAACAGCGATCGCGTATTTCGTCTCGCTCAGGCGCAATCAC
GAATGAATAACGGTTTGGTTGATGCGAGTGATTTTGATGACGAGCGTAATGGCTGGCCTGTTGAACAAGT
CTGGAAAGAAATGCATAAACTTTTGCCATTCTCACCGGATTCAGTCGTCACTCATGGTGATTTCTCACTT
GATAACCTTATTTTTGACGAGGGGAAATTAATAGGTTGTATTGATGTTGGACGAGTCGGAATCGCAGACC
GATACCAGGATCTTGCCATCCTATGGAACTGCCTCGGTGAGTTTTCTCCTTCATTACAGAAACGGCTTTT
TCAAAAATATGGTATTGATAATCCTGATATGAATAAATTGCAGTTTCATTTGATGCTCGATGAGTTTTTC
TAATCAGAATTGGTTAATTGGTTGTAACACTGGCAGAGCATTACGCTGACTTGACGGGACGGCGCAAGCT
CATGACCAAAATCCCTTAACGTGAGTTACGCGTCGTTCCACTGAGCGTCAGACCCCGTAGAAAAGATCAA
AGGATCTTCTTGAGATCCTTTTTTTCTGCGCGTAATCTGCTGCTTGCAAACAAAAAAACCACCGCTACCA
GCGGTGGTTTGTTTGCCGGATCAAGAGCTACCAACTCTTTTTCCGAAGGTAACTGGCTTCAGCAGAGCGC
AGATACCAAATACTGTTCTTCTAGTGTAGCCGTAGTTAGGCCACCACTTCAAGAACTCTGTAGCACCGCC
TACATACCTCGCTCTGCTAATCCTGTTACCAGTGGCTGCTGCCAGTGGCGATAAGTCGTGTCTTACCGGG
TTGGACTCAAGACGATAGTTACCGGATAAGGCGCAGCGGTCGGGCTGAACGGGGGGTTCGTGCACACAGC
CCAGCTTGGAGCGAACGACCTACACCGAACTGAGATACCTACAGCGTGAGCTATGAGAAAGCGCCACGCT
TCCCGAAGGGAGAAAGGCGGACAGGTATCCGGTAAGCGGCAGGGTCGGAACAGGAGAGCGCACGAGGGAG
CTTCCAGGGGGAAACGCCTGGTATCTTTATAGTCCTGTCGGGTTTCGCCACCTCTGACTTGAGCGTCGAT
TTTTGTGATGCTCGTCAGGGGGGCGGAGCCTATGGAAAAACGCCAGCAACGCGGCCTTTTTACGGTTCCT
GGCCTTTTGCTGGCCTTTTGCTCACATGTTCTTTCCTGCGTTATCCCCTGATTCTGTGGATAACCGTATT
ACCGCCTTTGAGTGAGCTGATACCGCTCGCCGCAGCCGAACGACCGAGCGCAGCGAGTCAGTGAGCGAGG
AAGCGGAAGAGCGCCCAATACGCAAACCGCCTCTCCCCGCGCGTTGGCCGATTCATTAATGCAGCTGGCA
CGACAGGTTTCCCGACTGGAAAGCGGGCAGTGAGCGCAACGCAATTAATACGCGTACCGCTAGCCAGGAA
GAGTTTGTAGAAACGCAAAAAGGCCATCCGTCAGGATGGCCTTCTGCTTAGTTTGATGCCTGGCAGTTTA
TGGCGGGCGTCCTGCCCGCCACCCTCCGGGCCGTTGCTTCACAACGTTCAAATCCGCTCCCGGCGGATTT
GTCCTACTCAGGAGAGCGTTCACCGACAAACAACAGATAAAACGAAAGGCCCAGTCTTCCGACTGAGCCT
TTCGTTTTATTTGATGCCTGGCAGTTCCCTACTCTCGCGTTAACGCTAGCATGGATGTTTTCCCAGTCAC
GACGTTGTAAAACGACGGCCAGTCTTAAGCTCGGGCCCTGCAGCTCTAGAGCTCGAATTCTACAGGTCAC
TAATACCATCTAAGTAGTTGGTT
Features (pLannotate 1.2.2; 12 found; start..end, strand, type, name):
      1..124     -  protein_bind   attR2: mutant version of attR; recombination site for the Gateway® LR reaction LR Clonase™
    127..1425    +  CDS            EHD1 (fragment): EHD1_BOVIN - Experimental evidence at protein level: Swiss-Prot protein existence level 1. ATP- and membrane-binding protein that controls membrane reorganization/tubulation upon ATP hydrolysis. Acts in early endocytic membrane fusion and membrane trafficking of recycling endosomes. Recruited to endosomal membranes upon nerve growth factor stimulation, indirectly regulates neurite outgrowth. Plays a role in myoblast fusion. Involved in the unidirectional retrograde dendritic transport of endocytosed BACE1 and in efficient sorting of BACE1 to axons implicating a function in neuronal APP process
   1429..1449    -  protein_bind   attB3: mutant version of attB; core recombination site for the Gateway® BP reaction BP Clonase™
   1440..1525    -  protein_bind   attL1 (fragment): mutant version of attL; recombination site for the Gateway® LR reaction LR Clonase™
   1562..1580    -  promoter       T7 promoter: promoter for bacteriophage T7 RNA polymerase
   1714..2523    +  CDS            KanR: aminoglycoside phosphotransferase; aph(3')-Ia; confers resistance to kanamycin in bacteria or G418 (Geneticin®) in eukaryotes
   2670..3258    +  rep_origin     ori: high-copy-number ColE1/pMB1/pBR322/pUC origin of replication
   3441..3533    +  CDS            lacI (fragment): lac repressor; lacI; The lac repressor binds to the lac operator to inhibit transcription in E. coli. This inhibition can be relieved by adding lactose or isopropyl-β-D-thiogalactopyranoside (IPTG).
   3588..3615    -  terminator     rrnB T2 terminator: transcription terminator T2 from the E. coli rrnB gene
   3747..3790    +  terminator     rrnB T1 terminator: Escherichia coli rrnB; transcription terminator T1 from the E. coli rrnB gene
   3837..3873    -  CDS            lacZα (fragment): LacZα fragment of β-galactosidase; lacZ fragment
   3911..3940    -  protein_bind   attP2 (fragment): mutant version of attP; recombination site for the Gateway® BP reaction BP Clonase™
