[The description below was written by a language model from this plasmid's Addgene catalogue record and pLannotate feature annotations shown in this document.]
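Description:
p3E-EHD1b-dEH is a 3' entry clone for multisite Gateway assembly, carrying a truncated zebrafish (D. rerio) ehd1b coding sequence so that it can be fused to the C-terminal side of whatever is placed in the middle-entry position. The sequenced plasmid is about 3.9 kb and looks like a standard small pDONR-derived entry vector. It has a high-copy ColE1/pUC-type origin and a kanamycin resistance gene (aph(3')-Ia) for propagation and selection in E. coli, rrnB T1 and T2 terminators that insulate the cloning region from read-through transcription, and a T7 promoter beside the insert. The catalogue lists the backbone as pDEST-actc1b-mKate2-ccdb. However, the feature table shows no actc1b promoter, mKate2 or ccdB, so that entry more plausibly refers to a destination vector used with this clone than to the plasmid itself.

The insert is annotated by homology to mammalian EHD1 as a roughly 1.3 kb fragment, consistent with the recorded "delta-EH" mutation, which removes the C-terminal Eps15-homology (EH) domain. EHD proteins are ATP- and membrane-binding factors that drive membrane tubulation and endocytic recycling. Deleting the EH domain is a common way to test how much its protein-interaction function contributes. Gateway recombination sites flank the coding sequence, annotated as attR2 upstream and att3-type/attL-like sequence downstream, so an LR reaction can join it with 5' and middle entry clones into a destination vector.

The plasmid has no eukaryotic promoter of its own, and expression depends on the final assembled construct. The record indicates use in zebrafish, in the context of in vivo screening of cell biological factors involved in muscle T-tubule formation.
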