Addgene plasmid #109567: p3E-EHD1b-dEH
Purpose: Multisite gateway vector for 3' tagging with EHD1b-delta-EH
Depositing lab: Rob Parton. Publication: In vivo cell biological screening identifies an endocytic capture mechanism for T-tubule formation. Hall TE, Martel N, Ariotti N, Xiong Z, Lo HP, Ferguson C, Rae J, Lim YW, Parton RG. Nat Commun. 2020 Jul 24;11(1):3711. doi: 10.1038/s41467-020-17486-w. PubMed 32709891.
Backbone
  Vector backbone: pDEST-actc1b-mKate2-ccdb
  Vector type: Zebrafish plasmids
Growth in bacteria
  Bacterial resistance: Kanamycin, 50 μg/mL
  Growth temperature: 37°C
  Growth strain: DH5alpha
  Copy number: High Copy
Gene/Insert
  Gene/Insert name: EHD1b
  Species: D. rerio (zebrafish)
  Mutation: delta-EH
  Entrez Gene: ehd1b (a.k.a. cb862, ehd1, ehd3, ehd3l, wu:fb95h05, zgc:92331)
  Cloning method: Gateway Cloning
Terms and licenses: Academic/Nonprofit Terms; Industry Terms: Not Available to Industry
How to cite: p3E-EHD1b-dEH was a gift from Rob Parton (Addgene plasmid # 109567 ; http://n2t.net/addgene:109567 ; RRID:Addgene_109567)
